>Addgene plasmid #42982 | I-ACAT | depositor partial sequence | sequence record 58247 | I-ACAT sequence 424 bps
CGTCTCCTGACCCCAGAGCAGGTCGTGGCAATCGCCTCCAACATTGGCGGGAAACAGGCACTCGAGACTG
TCCAGCGCCTGCTTCCCGTGCTGTGCCAAGCGCACGGACTCACCCCAGAGCAGGTCGTGGCGATCGCAAG
CCACGACGGAGGAAAGCAAGCCTTGGAAACAGTACAGAGGCTGTTGCCTGTGCTGTGCCAAGCGCACGGC
CTCACCCCAGAGCAGGTCGTGGCAATCGCCTCCAACATTGGCGGGAAACAGGCACTCGAGACTGTCCAGC
GCCTGCTTCCCGTGCTGTGCCAAGCGCACGGATTAACCCCAGAGCAGGTCGTGGCCATTGCCTCGAATGG
AGGGGGCAAACAGGCGTTGGAAACCGTACAACGATTGCTGCCGGTGCTGTGCCAAGCGCACGGCTTAAGA
GACG
