>Addgene plasmid #42982 | I-ACAT | addgene partial sequence | sequence record 60005 | M13-F20 5'-TGTAAAACGACGGCCAGT-3'
CTATAGGGCGAATTGGGCCCTCTAGATGCATGCTCGAGCGGCCGCCAGTGTGATGGATATCTGCAGAATT
CGCCCTTATATAGATGCCGTCCTAGCGCGTCTCCTGACCCCAGAGCAGGTCGTGGCAATCGCCTCCAACA
TTGGCGGGAAACAGGCACTCGAGACTGTCCAGCGCCTGCTTCCCGTGCTGTGCCAAGCGCACGGACTCAC
CCCAGAGCAGGTCGTGGCGATCGCAAGCCACGACGGAGGAAAGCAAGCCTTGGAAACAGTACAGAGGCTG
TTGCCTGTGCTGTGCCAAGCGCACGGCCTCACCCCAGAGCAGGTCGTGGCAATCGCCTCCAACATTGGCG
GGAAACAGGCACTCGAGACTGTCCAGCGCCTGCTTCCCGTGCTGTGCCAAGCGCACGGATTAACCCCAGA
GCAGGTCGTGGCCATTGCCTCGAATGGAGGGGGCAAACAGGCGTTGGAAACCGTACAACGATTGCTGCCG
GTGCTGTGCCAAGCGCACGGCTTAAGAGACGTGGGCACAGGAAAGATACTTAAGGGCGAATTCCAGCACA
CTGGCGGCCGTTACTAGTGGATCCGAGCTCGGTACCAAGCTTGATGCATAGCTTGAGTATTCTATAGTGT
CACCTAAATAGCTTGGCGTAATCATGGTCATAGCTGTTTCCTGTGTGAAATTGTTATCCGCTCACAATTC
CACACAACATACGAGCCGGAAGCATAAAGTGTAAAGCCTGGGGTGCCTAATGAGTGAGCTAACTCACATT
AATTGCGTTGCGCTCACTGCCCGCTTTCCAGTCGGGAAACCTGTCGTGCCAGCTGCATTAATGAATCGGC
CAACGCGCGGGGAGAGGCGGTTTGCGTATTG
