[The description below was written by a language model from this plasmid's Addgene catalogue record.]
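Description:
I-ACAT is a bacterial cloning plasmid built on the commercial pCRII-TOPO backbone (about 4 kb without insert), into which a 424 bp synthetic fragment was placed by TOPO cloning. It is a high-copy plasmid maintained in E. coli and carries both ampicillin and kanamycin resistance, the dual-marker arrangement characteristic of this backbone. The insert is flanked by standard T7 and M13 reverse priming sites, which are listed for sequence verification. No feature table is provided, so the exact positions of the origin, markers and insert are not documented.

The insert is recorded only as "I-ACAT" of synthetic origin, and its composition is not described further. The plasmid was deposited with a study reporting a TALEN genome-editing system for generating human stem cell-based disease models. In that context, the name and size are consistent with a pre-assembled TAL effector repeat module: a four-repeat block recognising the bases A, C, A and T, with the "I" prefix possibly marking its position in an ordered assembly scheme. This reading is an inference from the name, insert length and associated publication, not something stated in the record.

The vector type is bacterial cloning, and no eukaryotic promoter, tag or reporter is listed. The construct is therefore best regarded as a storage and library component from which the synthetic fragment is taken for assembly into full-length TALEN arrays, not as an expression plasmid in its own right.
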