Addgene plasmid #42982: I-ACAT
Depositing lab: Chad Cowan & Kiran Musunuru. Depositing organization: Harvard University. Publication: A TALEN Genome-Editing System for Generating Human Stem Cell-Based Disease Models. Ding Q, Lee YK, Schaefer EA, Peters DT, Veres A, Kim K, Kuperwasser N, Motola DL, Meissner TB, Hendriks WT, Trevisan M, Gupta RM, Moisan A, Banks E, Friesen M, Schinzel RT, Xia F, Tang A, Xia Y, Figueroa E, Wann A, Ahfeldt T, Daheron L, Zhang F, Rubin LL, Peng LF, Chung RT, Musunuru K, Cowan CA. Cell Stem Cell. 2012 Dec 12. pii: S1934-5909(12)00645-5. doi: 10.1016/j.stem.2012.11.011. PubMed 23246482.
Backbone
  Vector backbone: pCRII-TOPO
  Backbone manufacturer: Invitrogen
  Backbone size w/o insert (bp): 3973
  Vector type: Bacterial Cloning
Growth in bacteria
  Bacterial resistance: Ampicillin and Kanamycin, 100 & 50 μg/mL
  Growth temperature: 37°C
  Growth strain: Top10
  Copy number: High Copy
Gene/Insert
  Gene/Insert name: I-ACAT
  Species: Synthetic
  Insert size (bp): 424
  Cloning method: TOPO Cloning
  Sequencing primers: 5′ T7; 3′ M13-rev
Terms and licenses: Academic/Nonprofit Terms; Industry Terms: Not Available to Industry
How to cite: I-ACAT was a gift from Chad Cowan & Kiran Musunuru (Addgene plasmid # 42982 ; http://n2t.net/addgene:42982 ; RRID:Addgene_42982)
